Addgene plasmid #87554: pBW829_pCAG-pExpr-LUT
Purpose: Encodes Boolean Look-up Table logic in response to Cre, Flp, PhiC31, Vika, B3, and Bxb1 recombinases
Depositing lab: Wilson Wong. Depositing organization: Boston University Main Campus. Publication: Large-scale design of robust genetic circuits with multiple inputs and outputs for mammalian cells. Weinberg BH, Pham NT, Caraballo LD, Lozanoski T, Engel A, Bhatia S, Wong WW. Nat Biotechnol. 2017 Mar 27. doi: 10.1038/nbt.3805. PubMed 28346402.
Backbone
  Vector backbone: pCAGGS
  Vector type: Mammalian Expression, Cre/Lox, Synthetic Biology
Growth in bacteria
  Bacterial resistance: Ampicillin, 100 μg/mL
  Growth temperature: 30°C
  Growth strain: NEB Stable
  Copy number: High Copy
Gene/Insert
  Gene/Insert name: EGFP
  Species: Synthetic
Terms and licenses: Academic/Nonprofit Terms; Industry Terms: Not Available to Industry
How to cite: pBW829_pCAG-pExpr-LUT was a gift from Wilson Wong (Addgene plasmid # 87554 ; http://n2t.net/addgene:87554 ; RRID:Addgene_87554)
