[The description below was written by a language model from this plasmid's Addgene catalogue record and pLannotate feature annotations shown in this document.]
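Description:
pBW829_pCAG-pExpr-LUT is a 13,066 bp mammalian expression plasmid built on the pCAGGS backbone. It carries a recombinase-responsive genetic circuit that implements a Boolean look-up table. It is propagated in E. coli through a high-copy ColE1/pUC-type origin and selected with ampicillin (AmpR under its own bla promoter). The backbone also retains an SV40 origin with an adjacent SV40 poly(A) signal, plus lac promoter/operator remnants. The highly repetitive insert probably explains why a recombination-deficient "stable" growth strain is recorded.

The circuit is driven by a single CAG promoter (CMV enhancer, chicken β-actin promoter and chimeric intron). Downstream lies a nested array of recombinase target sites interleaved with four EGFP coding sequences, two in the forward and two in the reverse orientation, each followed by a rabbit β-globin poly(A) signal. Annotated sites include a pair of minimal FRT sites, a lox2272 pair, a loxP pair, and a φC31 attB with an attP fragment flanking one inverted EGFP unit. Two neo coding sequences, each followed by a ble fragment and an SV40 poly(A) signal, sit ahead of the forward EGFP copies and apparently act as transcriptional stop or spacer cassettes. Excision by Flp or Cre removes intervening blocks, while integrase-mediated inversion can flip a reversed EGFP into the sense orientation. Each combination of recombinases therefore brings a different segment under the promoter.

The record states that the circuit also responds to Vika, B3 and Bxb1, but their target sites were not recognised by the automated annotation. The exact truth table also cannot be read from the feature list. The plasmid is used in synthetic biology to demonstrate multi-input logic in mammalian cells with EGFP fluorescence as the output.
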