Features (pLannotate 1.2.2; 42 found; start..end, strand, type, name):
      1..861     -  CDS            AmpR: β-lactamase; bla; confers resistance to ampicillin, carbenicillin, and related antibiotics
    862..966     -  promoter       AmpR promoter: bla
    997..1376    +  enhancer       CMV enhancer: human cytomegalovirus immediate early enhancer
   1378..1653    +  promoter       chicken β-actin promoter: No description available
   1654..2669    +  intron         chimeric intron: chimera between introns from chicken β-actin and rabbit β-globin
   2795..2828    +  protein_bind   FRT (minimal): supports FLP-mediated excision but not integration (Turan and Bode, 2011) FLP recombinase from the Saccharomyces cerevisiae 2μ plasmid
   2830..2863    +  protein_bind   lox2272: Cre-mediated recombination occurs in the 8-bp core sequence (GGATACTT). lox2272 sites are compatible with each other, but incompatible with loxP or loxN sites (Lee and Saito, 1988). Cre recombinase
   2876..2909    +  protein_bind   attB: minimal attB site for the φC31 integrase (Groth et al., 2000) phage φC31 integrase
   3255..3310    -  polyA_signal   β-globin poly(A) signal: rabbit β-globin polyadenylation signal (Gil and Proudfoot, 1987)
   3381..3452    -  CDS            HBB (fragment): HBB_PONPY - Experimental evidence at transcript level: Swiss-Prot protein existence level 2. Involved in oxygen transport from the lung to the various peripheral tissues. From Pongo pygmaeus (Bornean orangutan).
   3453..4172    -  CDS            EGFP: the original enhanced GFP (Yang et al., 1996) mammalian codon-optimized
   4182..4227    -  protein_bind   phage φC31 attP (fragment): attachment site of phage φC31 phage φC31 integrase
   4288..4321    +  protein_bind   lox2272: Cre-mediated recombination occurs in the 8-bp core sequence (GGATACTT). lox2272 sites are compatible with each other, but incompatible with loxP or loxN sites (Lee and Saito, 1988). Cre recombinase
   4404..5195    +  CDS            neo: KKA2_KLEPN - Also known as kan, nptII. Experimental evidence at protein level: Swiss-Prot protein existence level 1. Resistance to kanamycin, neomycin, paromomycin, ribostamycin, butirosin and gentamicin B. From Klebsiella pneumoniae.
   5219..5371    +  CDS            ble (fragment): BLE_KLEPN - Experimental evidence at protein level: Swiss-Prot protein existence level 1. Binding protein with a strong affinity to the bleomycin family of antibiotics. Binds to CL990; an antimitotic-antibiotic compound. From Klebsiella pneumoniae.
   5378..5512    +  polyA_signal   SV40 poly(A) signal: SV40 polyadenylation signal
   5564..6283    +  CDS            EGFP: the original enhanced GFP (Yang et al., 1996) mammalian codon-optimized
   6284..6355    +  CDS            HBB (fragment): HBB_PONPY - Experimental evidence at transcript level: Swiss-Prot protein existence level 2. Involved in oxygen transport from the lung to the various peripheral tissues. From Pongo pygmaeus (Bornean orangutan).
   6426..6481    +  polyA_signal   β-globin poly(A) signal: rabbit β-globin polyadenylation signal (Gil and Proudfoot, 1987)
   6881..6914    +  protein_bind   FRT (minimal): supports FLP-mediated excision but not integration (Turan and Bode, 2011) FLP recombinase from the Saccharomyces cerevisiae 2μ plasmid
   6916..6949    +  protein_bind   loxP: Cre-mediated recombination occurs in the 8-bp core sequence (GCATACAT). Cre recombinase
   7031..7822    +  CDS            neo: KKA2_KLEPN - Also known as kan, nptII. Experimental evidence at protein level: Swiss-Prot protein existence level 1. Resistance to kanamycin, neomycin, paromomycin, ribostamycin, butirosin and gentamicin B. From Klebsiella pneumoniae.
   7846..7998    +  CDS            ble (fragment): BLE_KLEPN - Experimental evidence at protein level: Swiss-Prot protein existence level 1. Binding protein with a strong affinity to the bleomycin family of antibiotics. Binds to CL990; an antimitotic-antibiotic compound. From Klebsiella pneumoniae.
   8005..8139    +  polyA_signal   SV40 poly(A) signal: SV40 polyadenylation signal
   8190..8909    +  CDS            EGFP: the original enhanced GFP (Yang et al., 1996) mammalian codon-optimized
   8910..8981    +  CDS            HBB (fragment): HBB_PONPY - Experimental evidence at transcript level: Swiss-Prot protein existence level 2. Involved in oxygen transport from the lung to the various peripheral tissues. From Pongo pygmaeus (Bornean orangutan).
   9052..9107    +  polyA_signal   β-globin poly(A) signal: rabbit β-globin polyadenylation signal (Gil and Proudfoot, 1987)
   9507..9540    +  protein_bind   loxP: Cre-mediated recombination occurs in the 8-bp core sequence (GCATACAT). Cre recombinase
   9936..9991    -  polyA_signal   β-globin poly(A) signal: rabbit β-globin polyadenylation signal (Gil and Proudfoot, 1987)
  10062..10133   -  CDS            HBB (fragment): HBB_PONPY - Experimental evidence at transcript level: Swiss-Prot protein existence level 2. Involved in oxygen transport from the lung to the various peripheral tissues. From Pongo pygmaeus (Bornean orangutan).
  10134..10853   -  CDS            EGFP: the original enhanced GFP (Yang et al., 1996) mammalian codon-optimized
  11024..11095   +  CDS            HBB (fragment): HBB_PONPY - Experimental evidence at transcript level: Swiss-Prot protein existence level 2. Involved in oxygen transport from the lung to the various peripheral tissues. From Pongo pygmaeus (Bornean orangutan).
  11166..11221   +  polyA_signal   β-globin poly(A) signal: rabbit β-globin polyadenylation signal (Gil and Proudfoot, 1987)
  11604..11626   -  protein_bind   lac operator (fragment): The lac repressor binds to the lac operator to inhibit transcription in E. coli. This inhibition can be relieved by adding lactose or isopropyl-β-D-thiogalactopyranoside (IPTG). lac repressor encoded by lacI
  11630..11660   -  promoter       lac promoter: promoter for the E. coli lac operon
  11675..11696   -  protein_bind   CAP binding site: CAP binding activates transcription in the presence of cAMP. E. coli catabolite activator protein
  11709..11748   -  CDS            lacI (fragment): lac repressor; lacI; The lac repressor binds to the lac operator to inhibit transcription in E. coli. This inhibition can be relieved by adding lactose or isopropyl-β-D-thiogalactopyranoside (IPTG).
  11755..11777   +  promoter       SV40 promoter (fragment): SV40 enhancer and early promoter
  11781..11915   +  rep_origin     SV40 ori: SV40 origin of replication
  11935..12069   +  polyA_signal   SV40 poly(A) signal: SV40 polyadenylation signal
  12071..12125   -  CDS            lacI (fragment): lac repressor; lacI; The lac repressor binds to the lac operator to inhibit transcription in E. coli. This inhibition can be relieved by adding lactose or isopropyl-β-D-thiogalactopyranoside (IPTG).
  12308..12896   -  rep_origin     ori: high-copy-number ColE1/pMB1/pBR322/pUC origin of replication
>Addgene plasmid #87554 | pBW829_pCAG-pExpr-LUT | depositor full sequence | sequence record 173393 | pBW829_pCAG-pExpr-LUT sequence 13066 bps
TTACCAATGCTTAATCAGTGAGGCACCTATCTCAGCGATCTGTCTATTTCGTTCATCCATAGTTGCCTGA
CTCCCCGTCGTGTAGATAACTACGATACGGGAGGGCTTACCATCTGGCCCCAGTGCTGCAATGATACCGC
GAGACCCACGCTCACCGGCTCCAGATTTATCAGCAATAAACCAGCCAGCCGGAAGGGCCGAGCGCAGAAG
TGGTCCTGCAACTTTATCCGCCTCCATCCAGTCTATTAATTGTTGCCGGGAAGCTAGAGTAAGTAGTTCG
CCAGTTAATAGTTTGCGCAACGTTGTTGCCATTGCTACAGGCATCGTGGTGTCACGCTCGTCGTTTGGTA
TGGCTTCATTCAGCTCCGGTTCCCAACGATCAAGGCGAGTTACATGATCCCCCATGTTGTGCAAAAAAGC
GGTTAGCTCCTTCGGTCCTCCGATCGTTGTCAGAAGTAAGTTGGCCGCAGTGTTATCACTCATGGTTATG
GCAGCACTGCATAATTCTCTTACTGTCATGCCATCCGTAAGATGCTTTTCTGTGACTGGTGAGTACTCAA
CCAAGTCATTCTGAGAATAGTGTATGCGGCGACCGAGTTGCTCTTGCCCGGCGTCAATACGGGATAATAC
CGCGCCACATAGCAGAACTTTAAAAGTGCTCATCATTGGAAAACGTTCTTCGGGGCGAAAACTCTCAAGG
ATCTTACCGCTGTTGAGATCCAGTTCGATGTAACCCACTCGTGCACCCAACTGATCTTCAGCATCTTTTA
CTTTCACCAGCGTTTCTGGGTGAGCAAAAACAGGAAGGCAAAATGCCGCAAAAAAGGGAATAAGGGCGAC
ACGGAAATGTTGAATACTCATACTCTTCCTTTTTCAATATTATTGAAGCATTTATCAGGGTTATTGTCTC
ATGAGCGGATACATATTTGAATGTATTTAGAAAAATAAACAAATAGGGGTTCCGCGCACATTTCCCCGAA
AAGTGCCACCTGGGTCGACATTGATTATTGACTAGTTATTAATAGTAATCAATTACGGGGTCATTAGTTC
ATAGCCCATATATGGAGTTCCGCGTTACATAACTTACGGTAAATGGCCCGCCTGGCTGACCGCCCAACGA
CCCCCGCCCATTGACGTCAATAATGACGTATGTTCCCATAGTAACGCCAATAGGGACTTTCCATTGACGT
CAATGGGTGGAGTATTTACGGTAAACTGCCCACTTGGCAGTACATCAAGTGTATCATATGCCAAGTACGC
CCCCTATTGACGTCAATGACGGTAAATGGCCCGCCTGGCATTATGCCCAGTACATGACCTTATGGGACTT
TCCTACTTGGCAGTACATCTACGTATTAGTCATCGCTATTACCATGGTCGAGGTGAGCCCCACGTTCTGC
TTCACTCTCCCCATCTCCCCCCCCTCCCCACCCCCAATTTTGTATTTATTTATTTTTTAATTATTTTGTG
CAGCGATGGGGGCGGGGGGGGGGGGGGCGCGCGCCAGGCGGGGCGGGGCGGGGCGAGGGGCGGGGCGGGG
CGAGGCGGAAAGGTGCGGCGGCAGCCAATCAGAGCGGCGCGCTCCGAAAGTTTCCTTTTATGGCGAGGCG
GCGGCGGCGGCGGCCCTATAAAAAGCGAAGCGCGCGGCGGGCGGGAGTCGCTGCGTTGCCTTCGCCCCGT
GCCCCGCTCCGCGCCGCCTCGCGCCGCCCGCCCCGGCTCTGACTGACCGCGTTACTCCCACAGGTGAGCG
GGCGGGACGGCCCTTCTCCTCCGGGCTGTAATTAGCGCTTGGTTTAATGACGGCTCGTTTCTTTTCTGTG
GCTGCGTGAAAGCCTTAAAGGGCTCCGGGAGGGCCCTTTGTGCGGGGGGGAGCGGCTCGGGGGGTGCGTG
CGTGTGTGTGTGCGTGGGGAGCGCCGCGTGCGGCTCCGCGCTGCCCGGCGGCTGTGAGCGCTGCGGGCGC
GGCGCGGGGCTTTGTGCGCTCCGCAGTGTGCGCGAGGGGAGCGCGGCCGGGGGCGGTGCCCCGCGGTGCG
GGGGGGGCTGCGAGGGGAACAAAGGCTGCGTGCGGGGTGTGTGCGTGGGGGGGTGAGCAGGGGGTGTGGG
CGCGGCGGTCGGGCTGTAACCCCCCCCTGCACCCCCCTCCCCGAGTTGCTGAGCACGGCCCGGCTTCGGG
TGCGGGGCTCCGTACGGGGCGTGGCGCGGGGCTCGCCGTGCCGGGCGGGGGGTGGCGGCAGGTGGGGGTG
CCGGGCGGGGCGGGGCCGCCTCGGGCCGGGGAGGGCTCGGGGGAGGGGCGCGGCGGCCCCCGGAGCGCCG
GCGGCTGTCGAGGCGCGGCGAGCCGCAGCCATTGCCTTTTATGGTAATCGTGCGAGAGGGCGCAGGGACT
TCCTTTGTCCCAAATCTGTGCGGAGCCGAAATCTGGGAGGCGCCGCCGCACCCCCTCTAGCGGGCGCGGG
GCGAAGCGGTGCGGCGCCGGCAGGAAGGAAATGGGCGGGGAGGGCCTTCGTGCGTCGCCGCGCCGCCGTC
CCCTTCTCCCTCTCCAGCCTCGGGGCTGTCCGCGGGGGGACGGCTGCCTTCGGGGGGGACGGGGCAGGGC
GGGGTTCGGCTTCTGGCGTGTGACCGGCGGCTCTAGAGCCTCTGCTAACCATGTTCATGCCTTCTTCTTT
TTCCTACAGCTCCTGGGCAACGTGCTGGTTATTGTGCTGTCTCATCATTTTGGCAAAGAATTGATTAATT
CGAGCGAAGGCGCGCCCATTACTCGCATCCATTCTCAGGCTGTCTCGTCTCGTCTCGCACGCGTGAAGTT
CCTATTCTCTAGAAAGTATAGGAACTTCGATAACTTCGTATAGGATACTTTATACGAAGTTATACCGGTG
TGCGGGTGCCAGGGCGTGCCCTTGGGCTCCCCGGGCGCGTACTCCCTGCAGGTCGAGGGATCTCCATAAG
AGAAGAGGGACAGCTATGACTGGGAGTAGTCAGGAGAGGAGGAAAAATCTGGCTAGTAAAACATGTAAGG
AAAATTTTAGGGATGTTAAAGAAAAAAATAACACAAAACAAAATATAAAAAAAATCTAACCTCAAGTCAA
GGCTTTTCTATGGAATAAGGAATGGACAGCAGGGGGCTGTTTCATATACTGATGACCTCTTTATAGCCAA
CCTTTGTTCATGGCAGCCAGCATATGGGCATATGTTGCCAAACTCTAAACCAAATACTCATTCTGATGTT
TTAAATGATTTGCCCTCCCATATGTCCTTCCGAGTGAGAGACACAAAAAATTCCAACACACTATTGCAAT
GAAAATAAATTTCCTTTATTAGCCAGAAGTCAGATGCTCAAGGGGCTTCATGATGTCCCCATAATTTTTG
GCAGAGGGAAAAAGATCTCAGTGGTATTTGTGAGCCAGGGCATTGGCCACACCAGCCACCACCTTCTGAT
AGGCAGCCTGCACCTGAGGAGTTTACTTGTACAGCTCGTCCATGCCGAGAGTGATCCCGGCGGCGGTCAC
GAACTCCAGCAGGACCATGTGATCGCGCTTCTCGTTGGGGTCTTTGCTCAGGGCGGACTGGGTGCTCAGG
TAGTGGTTGTCGGGCAGCAGCACGGGGCCGTCGCCGATGGGGGTGTTCTGCTGGTAGTGGTCGGCGAGCT
GCACGCTGCCGTCCTCGATGTTGTGGCGGATCTTGAAGTTCACCTTGATGCCGTTCTTCTGCTTGTCGGC
CATGATATAGACGTTGTGGCTGTTGTAGTTGTACTCCAGCTTGTGCCCCAGGATGTTGCCGTCCTCCTTG
AAGTCGATGCCCTTCAGCTCGATGCGGTTCACCAGGGTGTCGCCCTCGAACTTCACCTCGGCGCGGGTCT
TGTAGTTGCCGTCGTCCTTGAAGAAGATGGTGCGCTCCTGGACGTAGCCTTCGGGCATGGCGGACTTGAA
GAAGTCGTGCTGCTTCATGTGGTCGGGGTAGCGGCTGAAGCACTGCACGCCGTAGGTCAGGGTGGTCACG
AGGGTGGGCCAGGGCACGGGCAGCTTGCCGGTGGTGCAGATGAACTTCAGGGTCAGCTTGCCGTAGGTGG
CATCGCCCTCGCCCTCGCCGGACACGCTGAACTTGTGGCCGTTTACGTCGCCGTCCAGCTCGACCAGGAT
GGGCACCACCCCGGTGAACAGCTCCTCGCCCTTGCTCACCATGGTGGCGGCACGCCCCCAACTGAGAGAA
CTCAAAGGTTACCCCAGTTGGGGCACTGAATTCGGTACCGCTGGGAGTTCGTAGACGGAAACAAACGCAG
AATCCAAGCGCACGCGTATAACTTCGTATAGGATACTTTATACGAAGTTATACCGGTAATAGGTCTGAGA
ACGCCCATTCTCAGACGTATTCGGATTTGATCTGATCAAGAGACAGGATGAGGATCGTTTCGCATGATTG
AACAAGATGGATTGCACGCAGGTTCTCCGGCCGCTTGGGTGGAGAGGCTATTCGGCTATGACTGGGCACA
ACAGACAATCGGCTGCTCTGATGCCGCCGTGTTCCGGCTGTCAGCGCAGGGGCGCCCGGTTCTTTTTGTC
AAGACCGACCTGTCCGGTGCCCTGAATGAACTGCAGGACGAGGCAGCGCGGCTATCGTGGCTGGCCACGA
CGGGCGTTCCTTGCGCAGCTGTGCTCGACGTTGTCACTGAAGCGGGAAGGGACTGGCTGCTATTGGGCGA
AGTGCCGGGGCAGGATCTCCTGTCATCTCACCTTGCTCCTGCCGAGAAAGTATCCATCATGGCTGATGCA
ATGCGGCGGCTGCATACGCTTGATCCGGCTACCTGCCCATTCGACCACCAAGCGAAACATCGCATCGAGC
GAGCACGTACTCGGATGGAAGCCGGTCTTGTCGATCAGGATGATCTGGACGAAGAGCATCAGGGGCTCGC
GCCAGCCGAACTGTTCGCCAGGCTCAAGGCGCGCATGCCCGACGGCGAGGATCTCGTCGTGACCCATGGC
GATGCCTGCTTGCCGAATATCATGGTGGAAAATGGCCGCTTTTCTGGATTCATCGACTGTGGCCGGCTGG
GTGTGGCGGACCGCTATCAGGACATAGCGTTGGCTACCCGTGATATTGCTGAAGAGCTTGGCGGCGAATG
GGCTGACCGCTTCCTCGTGCTTTACGGTATCGCCGCTCCCGATTCGCAGCGCATCGCCTTCTATCGCCTT
CTTGACGAGTTCTTCTGAGCGGGACTCTGGGGTTCGAAATGACCGACCAAGCGACGCCCAACCTGCCATC
ACGAGATTTCGATTCCACCGCCGCCTTCTATGAAAGGTTGGGCTTCGGAATCGTTTTCCGGGACGCCGGC
TGGATGATCCTCCAGCGCGGGGATCTCATGCTGGAGTTCTTCGCCCACCCCATCGATAACTTGTTTATTG
CAGCTTATAATGGTTACAAATAAAGCAATAGCATCACAAATTTCACAAATAAAGCATTTTTTTCACTGCA
TTCTAGTTGTGGTTTGTCCAAACTCATCAATGTATCTTATCATGTCTGGATCAAATCCGAAATAGGTCTG
AGAACGCCCATTCTCAGACGTATTGCCGCCACCATGGTGAGCAAGGGCGAGGAGCTGTTCACCGGGGTGG
TGCCCATCCTGGTCGAGCTGGACGGCGACGTAAACGGCCACAAGTTCAGCGTGTCCGGCGAGGGCGAGGG
CGATGCCACCTACGGCAAGCTGACCCTGAAGTTCATCTGCACCACCGGCAAGCTGCCCGTGCCCTGGCCC
ACCCTCGTGACCACCCTGACCTACGGCGTGCAGTGCTTCAGCCGCTACCCCGACCACATGAAGCAGCACG
ACTTCTTCAAGTCCGCCATGCCCGAAGGCTACGTCCAGGAGCGCACCATCTTCTTCAAGGACGACGGCAA
CTACAAGACCCGCGCCGAGGTGAAGTTCGAGGGCGACACCCTGGTGAACCGCATCGAGCTGAAGGGCATC
GACTTCAAGGAGGACGGCAACATCCTGGGGCACAAGCTGGAGTACAACTACAACAGCCACAACGTCTATA
TCATGGCCGACAAGCAGAAGAACGGCATCAAGGTGAACTTCAAGATCCGCCACAACATCGAGGACGGCAG
CGTGCAGCTCGCCGACCACTACCAGCAGAACACCCCCATCGGCGACGGCCCCGTGCTGCTGCCCGACAAC
CACTACCTGAGCACCCAGTCCGCCCTGAGCAAAGACCCCAACGAGAAGCGCGATCACATGGTCCTGCTGG
AGTTCGTGACCGCCGCCGGGATCACTCTCGGCATGGACGAGCTGTACAAGTAAACTCCTCAGGTGCAGGC
TGCCTATCAGAAGGTGGTGGCTGGTGTGGCCAATGCCCTGGCTCACAAATACCACTGAGATCTTTTTCCC
TCTGCCAAAAATTATGGGGACATCATGAAGCCCCTTGAGCATCTGACTTCTGGCTAATAAAGGAAATTTA
TTTTCATTGCAATAGTGTGTTGGAATTTTTTGTGTCTCTCACTCGGAAGGACATATGGGAGGGCAAATCA
TTTAAAACATCAGAATGAGTATTTGGTTTAGAGTTTGGCAACATATGCCCATATGCTGGCTGCCATGAAC
AAAGGTTGGCTATAAAGAGGTCATCAGTATATGAAACAGCCCCCTGCTGTCCATTCCTTATTCCATAGAA
AAGCCTTGACTTGAGGTTAGATTTTTTTTATATTTTGTTTTGTGTTATTTTTTTCTTTAACATCCCTAAA
ATTTTCCTTACATGTTTTACTAGCCAGATTTTTCCTCCTCTCCTGACTACTCCCAGTCATAGCTGTCCCT
CTTCTCTTATGGAGATCCCTCGACCTGCAGGAATTCGGTACCGCACTGAAGGTCCTCAATCGCACTGGAA
ACATCAAGGTCGGCACGCGTGAAGTTCCTATTCTCTAGAAAGTATAGGAACTTCGATAACTTCGTATAGC
ATACATTATACGAAGTTATACCGGTGGTTGCTTAAGAATAAGTAATTCTTAAGCAACCCGGATTTGATCT
GATCAAGAGACAGGATGAGGATCGTTTCGCATGATTGAACAAGATGGATTGCACGCAGGTTCTCCGGCCG
CTTGGGTGGAGAGGCTATTCGGCTATGACTGGGCACAACAGACAATCGGCTGCTCTGATGCCGCCGTGTT
CCGGCTGTCAGCGCAGGGGCGCCCGGTTCTTTTTGTCAAGACCGACCTGTCCGGTGCCCTGAATGAACTG
CAGGACGAGGCAGCGCGGCTATCGTGGCTGGCCACGACGGGCGTTCCTTGCGCAGCTGTGCTCGACGTTG
TCACTGAAGCGGGAAGGGACTGGCTGCTATTGGGCGAAGTGCCGGGGCAGGATCTCCTGTCATCTCACCT
TGCTCCTGCCGAGAAAGTATCCATCATGGCTGATGCAATGCGGCGGCTGCATACGCTTGATCCGGCTACC
TGCCCATTCGACCACCAAGCGAAACATCGCATCGAGCGAGCACGTACTCGGATGGAAGCCGGTCTTGTCG
ATCAGGATGATCTGGACGAAGAGCATCAGGGGCTCGCGCCAGCCGAACTGTTCGCCAGGCTCAAGGCGCG
CATGCCCGACGGCGAGGATCTCGTCGTGACCCATGGCGATGCCTGCTTGCCGAATATCATGGTGGAAAAT
GGCCGCTTTTCTGGATTCATCGACTGTGGCCGGCTGGGTGTGGCGGACCGCTATCAGGACATAGCGTTGG
CTACCCGTGATATTGCTGAAGAGCTTGGCGGCGAATGGGCTGACCGCTTCCTCGTGCTTTACGGTATCGC
CGCTCCCGATTCGCAGCGCATCGCCTTCTATCGCCTTCTTGACGAGTTCTTCTGAGCGGGACTCTGGGGT
TCGAAATGACCGACCAAGCGACGCCCAACCTGCCATCACGAGATTTCGATTCCACCGCCGCCTTCTATGA
AAGGTTGGGCTTCGGAATCGTTTTCCGGGACGCCGGCTGGATGATCCTCCAGCGCGGGGATCTCATGCTG
GAGTTCTTCGCCCACCCCATCGATAACTTGTTTATTGCAGCTTATAATGGTTACAAATAAAGCAATAGCA
TCACAAATTTCACAAATAAAGCATTTTTTTCACTGCATTCTAGTTGTGGTTTGTCCAAACTCATCAATGT
ATCTTATCATGTCTGGATCAAATCCGAGGTTGCTTAAGAATAAGTAATTCTTAAGCAACCGCCGCCACCA
TGGTGAGCAAGGGCGAGGAGCTGTTCACCGGGGTGGTGCCCATCCTGGTCGAGCTGGACGGCGACGTAAA
CGGCCACAAGTTCAGCGTGTCCGGCGAGGGCGAGGGCGATGCCACCTACGGCAAGCTGACCCTGAAGTTC
ATCTGCACCACCGGCAAGCTGCCCGTGCCCTGGCCCACCCTCGTGACCACCCTGACCTACGGCGTGCAGT
GCTTCAGCCGCTACCCCGACCACATGAAGCAGCACGACTTCTTCAAGTCCGCCATGCCCGAAGGCTACGT
CCAGGAGCGCACCATCTTCTTCAAGGACGACGGCAACTACAAGACCCGCGCCGAGGTGAAGTTCGAGGGC
GACACCCTGGTGAACCGCATCGAGCTGAAGGGCATCGACTTCAAGGAGGACGGCAACATCCTGGGGCACA
AGCTGGAGTACAACTACAACAGCCACAACGTCTATATCATGGCCGACAAGCAGAAGAACGGCATCAAGGT
GAACTTCAAGATCCGCCACAACATCGAGGACGGCAGCGTGCAGCTCGCCGACCACTACCAGCAGAACACC
CCCATCGGCGACGGCCCCGTGCTGCTGCCCGACAACCACTACCTGAGCACCCAGTCCGCCCTGAGCAAAG
ACCCCAACGAGAAGCGCGATCACATGGTCCTGCTGGAGTTCGTGACCGCCGCCGGGATCACTCTCGGCAT
GGACGAGCTGTACAAGTAAACTCCTCAGGTGCAGGCTGCCTATCAGAAGGTGGTGGCTGGTGTGGCCAAT
GCCCTGGCTCACAAATACCACTGAGATCTTTTTCCCTCTGCCAAAAATTATGGGGACATCATGAAGCCCC
TTGAGCATCTGACTTCTGGCTAATAAAGGAAATTTATTTTCATTGCAATAGTGTGTTGGAATTTTTTGTG
TCTCTCACTCGGAAGGACATATGGGAGGGCAAATCATTTAAAACATCAGAATGAGTATTTGGTTTAGAGT
TTGGCAACATATGCCCATATGCTGGCTGCCATGAACAAAGGTTGGCTATAAAGAGGTCATCAGTATATGA
AACAGCCCCCTGCTGTCCATTCCTTATTCCATAGAAAAGCCTTGACTTGAGGTTAGATTTTTTTTATATT
TTGTTTTGTGTTATTTTTTTCTTTAACATCCCTAAAATTTTCCTTACATGTTTTACTAGCCAGATTTTTC
CTCCTCTCCTGACTACTCCCAGTCATAGCTGTCCCTCTTCTCTTATGGAGATCCCTCGACCTGCAGGAAT
TCGGTACCCTGACCTCCTGCCAGCAATAGTAAGACAACACGCAAAGTCGCACGCGTATAACTTCGTATAG
CATACATTATACGAAGTTATACCGGTTCGGCCGGCTTGTCGACGACGGCGGTCTCCGTCGTCAGGATCAT
CCGGGCCTGCAGGTCGAGGGATCTCCATAAGAGAAGAGGGACAGCTATGACTGGGAGTAGTCAGGAGAGG
AGGAAAAATCTGGCTAGTAAAACATGTAAGGAAAATTTTAGGGATGTTAAAGAAAAAAATAACACAAAAC
AAAATATAAAAAAAATCTAACCTCAAGTCAAGGCTTTTCTATGGAATAAGGAATGGACAGCAGGGGGCTG
TTTCATATACTGATGACCTCTTTATAGCCAACCTTTGTTCATGGCAGCCAGCATATGGGCATATGTTGCC
AAACTCTAAACCAAATACTCATTCTGATGTTTTAAATGATTTGCCCTCCCATATGTCCTTCCGAGTGAGA
GACACAAAAAATTCCAACACACTATTGCAATGAAAATAAATTTCCTTTATTAGCCAGAAGTCAGATGCTC
AAGGGGCTTCATGATGTCCCCATAATTTTTGGCAGAGGGAAAAAGATCTCAGTGGTATTTGTGAGCCAGG
GCATTGGCCACACCAGCCACCACCTTCTGATAGGCAGCCTGCACCTGAGGAGTTTACTTGTACAGCTCGT
CCATGCCGAGAGTGATCCCGGCGGCGGTCACGAACTCCAGCAGGACCATGTGATCGCGCTTCTCGTTGGG
GTCTTTGCTCAGGGCGGACTGGGTGCTCAGGTAGTGGTTGTCGGGCAGCAGCACGGGGCCGTCGCCGATG
GGGGTGTTCTGCTGGTAGTGGTCGGCGAGCTGCACGCTGCCGTCCTCGATGTTGTGGCGGATCTTGAAGT
TCACCTTGATGCCGTTCTTCTGCTTGTCGGCCATGATATAGACGTTGTGGCTGTTGTAGTTGTACTCCAG
CTTGTGCCCCAGGATGTTGCCGTCCTCCTTGAAGTCGATGCCCTTCAGCTCGATGCGGTTCACCAGGGTG
TCGCCCTCGAACTTCACCTCGGCGCGGGTCTTGTAGTTGCCGTCGTCCTTGAAGAAGATGGTGCGCTCCT
GGACGTAGCCTTCGGGCATGGCGGACTTGAAGAAGTCGTGCTGCTTCATGTGGTCGGGGTAGCGGCTGAA
GCACTGCACGCCGTAGGTCAGGGTGGTCACGAGGGTGGGCCAGGGCACGGGCAGCTTGCCGGTGGTGCAG
ATGAACTTCAGGGTCAGCTTGCCGTAGGTGGCATCGCCCTCGCCCTCGCCGGACACGCTGAACTTGTGGC
CGTTTACGTCGCCGTCCAGCTCGACCAGGATGGGCACCACCCCGGTGAACAGCTCCTCGCCCTTGCTCAC
CATGGTGGCGGCGGGTTTGTACCGTACACCACTGAGACCGCGGTGGTTGACCAGACAAACCACGAGAATT
CGGTACCGAGCCAACTCCCTTTACAACCTCACTCAAGTCCGTTAGAGGCGGCCGCCCAGGATACATAGAT
TACCACAACTCCGAGCCCTTCCACCGCTAGCGCACTCCTCAGGTGCAGGCTGCCTATCAGAAGGTGGTGG
CTGGTGTGGCCAATGCCCTGGCTCACAAATACCACTGAGATCTTTTTCCCTCTGCCAAAAATTATGGGGA
CATCATGAAGCCCCTTGAGCATCTGACTTCTGGCTAATAAAGGAAATTTATTTTCATTGCAATAGTGTGT
TGGAATTTTTTGTGTCTCTCACTCGGAAGGACATATGGGAGGGCAAATCATTTAAAACATCAGAATGAGT
ATTTGGTTTAGAGTTTGGCAACATATGCCCATATGCTGGCTGCCATGAACAAAGGTTGGCTATAAAGAGG
TCATCAGTATATGAAACAGCCCCCTGCTGTCCATTCCTTATTCCATAGAAAAGCCTTGACTTGAGGTTAG
ATTTTTTTTATATTTTGTTTTGTGTTATTTTTTTCTTTAACATCCCTAAAATTTTCCTTACATGTTTTAC
TAGCCAGATTTTTCCTCCTCTCCTGACTACTCCCAGTCATAGCTGTCCCTCTTCTCTTATGGAGATCCCT
CGACCTGCAGCCCAAGCTTGGCGTAATCATGGTCATAGCTGTTTCCTGTGTGAAATTGTTATCCGCTCAC
AATTCCACACAACATACGAGCCGGAAGCATAAAGTGTAAAGCCTGGGGTGCCTAATGAGTGAGCTAACTC
ACATTAATTGCGTTGCGCTCACTGCCCGCTTTCCAGTCGGGAAACCTGTCGTGCCAGCGGATCCGCATCT
CAATTAGTCAGCAACCATAGTCCCGCCCCTAACTCCGCCCAGTTCCGCCCATTCTCCGCCCCATGGCTGA
CTAATTTTTTTTATTTATGCAGAGGCCGAGGCCGCCTCGGCCTCTGAGCTATTCCAGAAGTAGTGAGGAG
GCTTTTTTGGAGGCCTAGGCTTTTGCAAAAAGCTAACTTGTTTATTGCAGCTTATAATGGTTACAAATAA
AGCAATAGCATCACAAATTTCACAAATAAAGCATTTTTTTCACTGCATTCTAGTTGTGGTTTGTCCAAAC
TCATCAATGTATCTTATCATGTCTGGATCCGCTGCATTAATGAATCGGCCAACGCGCGGGGAGAGGCGGT
TTGCGTATTGGGCGCTCTTCCGCTTCCTCGCTCACTGACTCGCTGCGCTCGGTCGTTCGGCTGCGGCGAG
CGGTATCAGCTCACTCAAAGGCGGTAATACGGTTATCCACAGAATCAGGGGATAACGCAGGAAAGAACAT
GTGAGCAAAAGGCCAGCAAAAGGCCAGGAACCGTAAAAAGGCCGCGTTGCTGGCGTTTTTCCATAGGCTC
CGCCCCCCTGACGAGCATCACAAAAATCGACGCTCAAGTCAGAGGTGGCGAAACCCGACAGGACTATAAA
GATACCAGGCGTTTCCCCCTGGAAGCTCCCTCGTGCGCTCTCCTGTTCCGACCCTGCCGCTTACCGGATA
CCTGTCCGCCTTTCTCCCTTCGGGAAGCGTGGCGCTTTCTCATAGCTCACGCTGTAGGTATCTCAGTTCG
GTGTAGGTCGTTCGCTCCAAGCTGGGCTGTGTGCACGAACCCCCCGTTCAGCCCGACCGCTGCGCCTTAT
CCGGTAACTATCGTCTTGAGTCCAACCCGGTAAGACACGACTTATCGCCACTGGCAGCAGCCACTGGTAA
CAGGATTAGCAGAGCGAGGTATGTAGGCGGTGCTACAGAGTTCTTGAAGTGGTGGCCTAACTACGGCTAC
ACTAGAAGAACAGTATTTGGTATCTGCGCTCTGCTGAAGCCAGTTACCTTCGGAAAAAGAGTTGGTAGCT
CTTGATCCGGCAAACAAACCACCGCTGGTAGCGGTGGTTTTTTTGTTTGCAAGCAGCAGATTACGCGCAG
AAAAAAAGGATCTCAAGAAGATCCTTTGATCTTTTCTACGGGGTCTGACGCTCAGTGGAACGAAAACTCA
CGTTAAGGGATTTTGGTCATGAGATTATCAAAAAGGATCTTCACCTAGATCCTTTTAAATTAAAAATGAA
GTTTTAAATCAATCTAAAGTATATATGAGTAAACTTGGTCTGACAG
