>Addgene plasmid #87554 | pBW829_pCAG-pExpr-LUT | addgene partial sequence | sequence record 190144 | Addgene Partial NGS Result
CGGGGTTCGGCTTCTGGCGTGTGACCGGCGGCTCTAGAGCCTCTGCTAACCATGTTCATGCCTTCTTCTT
TTTCCTACAGCTCCTGGGCAACGTGCTGGTTATTGTGCTGTCTCATCATTTTGGCAAAGAATTGATTAAT
TCGAGCGAAGGCGCGCCCATTACTCGCATCCATTCTCAGGCTGTCTCGTCTCGTCTCGCACGCGTGAAGT
TCCTATTCTCTAGAAAGTATAGGAACTTCGATAACTTCGTATAGGATACTTTATACGAAGTTATACCGGT
GTGCGGGTGCCAGGGCGTGCCCTTGGGCTCCCCGGGCGCGTACTCCCTGCAGGTCGAGGGATCTCCATAA
GAGAAGAGGGACAGCTATGACTGGGAGTAGTCAGGAGAGGAGGAAAAATCTGGCTAGTAAAACATGTAAG
GAAAATTTTAGGGATGTTAAAGAAAAAAATAACACAAAACAAAATATAAAAAAAATCTAACCTCAAGTCA
AGGCTTTTCTATGGAATAAGGAATGGACAGCAGGGGGCTGTTTCATATACTGATGACCTCTTTATAGCCA
ACCTTTGTTCATGGCAGCCAGCATATGGGCATATGTTGCCAAACTCTAAACCAAATACTCATTCTGATGT
TTTAAATGATTTGCCCTCCCATATGTCCTTCCGAGTGAGAGACACAAAAAATTCCAACACACTATTGCAA
TGAAAATAAATTTCCTTTATTAGCCAGAAGTCAGATGCTCAAGGGGCTTCATGATGTCCCCATAATTTTT
GGCAGAGGGAAAAAGATCTCAGTGGTATTTGTGAGCCAGGGCATTGGCCACACCAGCCACCACCTTCTGA
TAGGCAGCCTGCACCTGAGGAGTTTACTTGTACAGCTCGTCCATGCCGAGAGTGATCCCGGCGGCGGTCA
CGAACTCCAGCAGGACCATGTGATCGCGCTTCTCGTTGGGGTCTTTGCTCAGGGCGGACTGGGTGCTCAG
GTAGTGGTTGTCGGGCAGCAGCACGGGGCCGTCGCCGATGGGGGTGTTCTGCTGGTAGTGGTCGGCGAGC
TGCACGCTGCCGTCCTCGATGTTGTGGCGGATCTTGAAGTTCACCTTGATGCCGTTCTTCTGCTTGTCGG
CCATGATATAGACGTTGTGGCTGTTGTAGTTGTACTCCAGCTTGTGCCCCAGGATGTTGCCGTCCTCCTT
GAAGTCGATGCCCTTCAGCTCGATGCGGTTCACCAGGGTGTCGCCCTCGAACTTCACCTCGGCGCGGGTC
TTGTAGTTGCCGTCGTCCTTGAAGAAGATGGTGCGCTCCTGGACGTAGCCTTCGGGCATGGCGGACTTGA
AGAAGTCGTGCTGCTTCATGTGGTCGGGGTAGCGGCTGAAGCACTGCACGCCGTAGGTCAGGGTGGTCAC
GAGGGTGGGCCAGGGCACGGGCAGCTTGCCGGTGGTGCAGATGAACTTCAGGGTCAGCTTGCCGTAGGTG
GCATCGCCCTCGCCCTCGCCGGACACGCTGAACTTGTGGCCGTTTACGTCGCCGTCCAGCTCGACCAGGA
TGGGCACCACCCCGGTGAACAGCTCCTCGCCCTTGCTCACCATGGTGGCGGCACGCCCCCAACTGAGAGA
ACTCAAAGGTTACCCCAGTTGGGGCACTGAATTCGGTACCGCTGGGAGTTCGTAGACGGAAACAAACGCA
GAATCCAAGCGCACGCGTATAACTTCGTATAGGATACTTTATACGAAGTTATACCGGTAATAGGTCTGAG
AACGCCCATTCTCAGACGTATTCGGATTTGATCTGATCAAGAGACAGGATGAGGATCGTTTCGCATGATT
GAACAAGATGGATTGCACGCAGGTTCTCCGGCCGCTTGGGTGGAGAGGCTATTCGGCTATGACTGGGCAC
AACAGACAATCGGCTGCTCTGATGCCGCCGTGTTCCGGCTGTCAGCGCAGGGGCGCCCGGTTCTTTTTGT
CAAGACCGACCTGTCCGGTGCCCTGAATGAACTGCAGGACGAGGCAGCGCGGCTATCGTGGCTGGCCACG
ACGGGCGTTCCTTGCGCAGCTGTGCTCGACGTTGTCACTGAAGCGGGAAGGGACTGGCTGCTATTGGGCG
AAGTGCCGGGGCAGGATCTCCTGTCATCTCACCTTGCTCCTGCCGAGAAAGTATCCATCATGGCTGATGC
AATGCGGCGGCTGCATACGCTTGATCCGGCTACCTGCCCATTCGACCACCAAGCGAAACATCGCATCGAG
CGAGCACGTACTCGGATGGAAGCCGGTCTTGTCGATCAGGATGATCTGGACGAAGAGCATCAGGGGCTCG
CGCCAGCCGAACTGTTCGCCAGGCTCAAGGCGCGCATGCCCGACGGCGAGGATCTCGTCGTGACCCATGG
CGATGCCTGCTTGCCGAATATCATGGTGGAAAATGGCCGCTTTTCTGGATTCATCGACTGTGGCCGGCTG
GGTGTGGCGGACCGCTATCAGGACATAGCGTTGGCTACCCGTGATATTGCTGAAGAGCTTGGCGGCGAAT
GGGCTGACCGCTTCCTCGTGCTTTACGGTATCGCCGCTCCCGATTCGCAGCGCATCGCCTTCTATCGCCT
TCTTGACGAGTTCTTCTGAGCGGGACTCTGGGGTTCGAAATGACCGACCAAGCGACGCCCAACCTGCCAT
CACGAGATTTCGATTCCACCGCCGCCTTCTATGAAAGGTTGGGCTTCGGAATCGTTTTCCGGGACGCCGG
CTGGATGATCCTCCAGCGCGGGGATCTCATGCTGGAGTTCTTCGCCCACCCCATCGATAACTTGTTTATT
GCAGCTTATAATGGTTACAAATAAAGCAATAGCATCACAAATTTCACAAATAAAGCATTTTTTTCACTGC
ATTCTAGTTGTGGTTTGTCCAAACTCATCAATGTATCTTATCATGTCTGGATCAAATCCGAAATAGGTCT
GAGAACGCCCATTCTCAGACGTATTGCCGCCACCATGGTGAGCAAGGGCGAGGAGCTGTTCACCGGGGTG
GTGCCCATCCTGGTCGAGCTGGACGGCGACGTAAACGGCCACAAGTTCAGCGTGTCCGGCGAGGGCGAGG
GCGATGCCACCTACGGCAAGCTGACCCTGAAGTTCATCTGCACCACCGGCAAGCTGCCCGTGCCCTGGCC
CACCCTCGTGACCACCCTGACCTACGGCGTGCAGTGCTTCAGCCGCTACCCCGACCACATGAAGCAGCAC
GACTTCTTCAAGTCCGCCATGCCCGAAGGCTACGTCCAGGAGCGCACCATCTTCTTCAAGGACGACGGCA
ACTACAAGACCCGCGCCGAGGTGAAGTTCGAGGGCGACACCCTGGTGAACCGCATCGAGCTGAAGGGCAT
CGACTTCAAGGAGGACGGCAACATCCTGGGGCACAAGCTGGAGTACAACTACAACAGCCACAACGTCTAT
ATCATGGCCGACAAGCAGAAGAACGGCATCAAGGTGAACTTCAAGATCCGCCACAACATCGAGGACGGCA
GCGTGCAGCTCGCCGACCACTACCAGCAGAACACCCCCATCGGCGACGGCCCCGTGCTGCTGCCCGACAA
CCACTACCTGAGCACCCAGTCCGCCCTGAGCAAAGACCCCAACGAGAAGCGCGATCACATGGTCCTGCTG
GAGTTCGTGACCGCCGCCGGGATCACTCTCGGCATGGACGAGCTGTACAAGTAAACTCCTCAGGTGCAGG
CTGCCTATCAGAAGGTGGTGGCTGGTGTGGCCAATGCCCTGGCTCACAAATACCACTGAGATCTTTTTCC
CTCTGCCAAAAATTATGGGGACATCATGAAGCCCCTTGAGCATCTGACTTCTGGCTAATAAAGGAAATTT
ATTTTCATTGCAATAGTGTGTTGGAATTTTTTGTGTCTCTCACTCGGAAGGACATATGGGAGGGCAAATC
ATTTAAAACATCAGAATGAGTATTTGGTTTAGAGTTTGGCAACATATGCCCATATGCTGGCTGCCATGAA
CAAAGGTTGGCTATAAAGAGGTCATCAGTATATGAAACAGCCCCCTGCTGTCCATTCCTTATTCCATAGA
AAAGCCTTGACTTGAGGTTAGATTTTTTTTATATTTTGTTTTGTGTTATTTTTTTCTTTAACATCCCTAA
AATTTTCCTTACATGTTTTACTAGCCAGATTTTTCCTCCTCTCCTGACTACTCCCAGTCATAGCTGTCCC
TCTTCTCTTATGGAGATCCCTCGACCTGCAGGAATTCGGTACCGCACTGAAGGTCCTCAATCGCACTGGA
AACATCAAGGTCGGCACGCGTGAAGTTCCTATTCTCTAGAAAGTATAGGAACTTCGATAACTTCGTATAG
CATACATTATACGAAGTTATACCGGTGGTTGCTTAAGAATAAGTAATTCTTAAGCAACCCGGATTTGATC
TGATCAAGAGACAGGATGAGGATCGTTTCGCATGATTGAACAAGATGGATTGCACGCAGGTTCTCCGGCC
GCTTGGGTGGAGAGGCTATTCGGCTATGACTGGGCACAACAGACAATCGGCTGCTCTGATGCCGCCGTGT
TCCGGCTGTCAGCGCAGGGGCGCCCGGTTCTTTTTGTCAAGACCGACCTGTCCGGTGCCCTGAATGAACT
GCAGGACGAGGCAGCGCGGCTATCGTGGCTGGCCACGACGGGCGTTCCTTGCGCAGCTGTGCTCGACGTT
GTCACTGAAGCGGGAAGGGACTGGCTGCTATTGGGCGAAGTGCCGGGGCAGGATCTCCTGTCATCTCACC
TTGCTCCTGCCGAGAAAGTATCCATCATGGCTGATGCAATGCGGCGGCTGCATACGCTTGATCCGGCTAC
CTGCCCATTCGACCACCAAGCGAAACATCGCATCGAGCGAGCACGTACTCGGATGGAAGCCGGTCTTGTC
GATCAGGATGATCTGGACGAAGAGCATCAGGGGCTCGCGCCAGCCGAACTGTTCGCCAGGCTCAAGGCGC
GCATGCCCGACGGCGAGGATCTCGTCGTGACCCATGGCGATGCCTGCTTGCCGAATATCATGGTGGAAAA
TGGCCGCTTTTCTGGATTCATCGACTGTGGCCGGCTGGGTGTGGCGGACCGCTATCAGGACATAGCGTTG
GCTACCCGTGATATTGCTGAAGAGCTTGGCGGCGAATGGGCTGACCGCTTCCTCGTGCTTTACGGTATCG
CCGCTCCCGATTCGCAGCGCATCGCCTTCTATCGCCTTCTTGACGAGTTCTTCTGAGCGGGACTCTGGGG
TTCGAAATGACCGACCAAGCGACGCCCAACCTGCCATCACGAGATTTCGATTCCACCGCCGCCTTCTATG
AAAGGTTGGGCTTCGGAATCGTTTTCCGGGACGCCGGCTGGATGATCCTCCAGCGCGGGGATCTCATGCT
GGAGTTCTTCGCCCACCCCATCGATAACTTGTTTATTGCAGCTTATAATGGTTACAAATAAAGCAATAGC
ATCACAAATTTCACAAATAAAGCATTTTTTTCACTGCATTCTAGTTGTGGTTTGTCCAAACTCATCAATG
TATCTTATCATGTCTGGATCAAATCCGAGGTTGCTTAAGAATAAGTAATTCTTAAGCAACCGCCGCCACC
ATGGTGAGCAAGGGCGAGGAGCTGTTCACCGGGGTGGTGCCCATCCTGGTCGAGCTGGACGGCGACGTAA
ACGGCCACAAGTTCAGCGTGTCCGGCGAGGGCGAGGGCGATGCCACCTACGGCAAGCTGACCCTGAAGTT
CATCTGCACCACCGGCAAGCTGCCCGTGCCCTGGCCCACCCTCGTGACCACCCTGACCTACGGCGTGCAG
TGCTTCAGCCGCTACCCCGACCACATGAAGCAGCACGACTTCTTCAAGTCCGCCATGCCCGAAGGCTACG
TCCAGGAGCGCACCATCTTCTTCAAGGACGACGGCAACTACAAGACCCGCGCCGAGGTGAAGTTCGAGGG
CGACACCCTGGTGAACCGCATCGAGCTGAAGGGCATCGACTTCAAGGAGGACGGCAACATCCTGGGGCAC
AAGCTGGAGTACAACTACAACAGCCACAACGTCTATATCATGGCCGACAAGCAGAAGAACGGCATCAAGG
TGAACTTCAAGATCCGCCACAACATCGAGGACGGCAGCGTGCAGCTCGCCGACCACTACCAGCAGAACAC
CCCCATCGGCGACGGCCCCGTGCTGCTGCCCGACAACCACTACCTGAGCACCCAGTCCGCCCTGAGCAAA
GACCCCAACGAGAAGCGCGATCACATGGTCCTGCTGGAGTTCGTGACCGCCGCCGGGATCACTCTCGGCA
TGGACGAGCTGTACAAGTAAACTCCTCAGGTGCAGGCTGCCTATCAGAAGGTGGTGGCTGGTGTGGCCAA
TGCCCTGGCTCACAAATACCACTGAGATCTTTTTCCCTCTGCCAAAAATTATGGGGACATCATGAAGCCC
CTTGAGCATCTGACTTCTGGCTAATAAAGGAAATTTATTTTCATTGCAATAGTGTGTTGGAATTTTTTGT
GTCTCTCACTCGGAAGGACATATGGGAGGGCAAATCATTTAAAACATCAGAATGAGTATTTGGTTTAGAG
TTTGGCAACATATGCCCATATGCTGGCTGCCATGAACAAAGGTTGGCTATAAAGAGGTCATCAGTATATG
AAACAGCCCCCTGCTGTCCATTCCTTATTCCATAGAAAAGCCTTGACTTGAGGTTAGATTTTTTTTATAT
TTTGTTTTGTGTTATTTTTTTCTTTAACATCCCTAAAATTTTCCTTACATGTTTTACTAGCCAGATTTTT
CCTCCTCTCCTGACTACTCCCAGTCATAGCTGTCCCTCTTCTCTTATGGAGATCCCTCGACCTGCAGGAA
TTCGGTACCCTGACCTCCTGCCAGCAATAGTAAGACAACACGCAAAGTCGCACGCGTATAACTTCGTATA
GCATACATTATACGAAGTTATACCGGTTCGGCCGGCTTGTCGACGACGGCGGTCTCCGTCGTCAGGATCA
TCCGGGCCTGCAGGTCGAGGGATCTCCATAAGAGAAGAGGGACAGCTATGACTGGGAGTAGTCAGGAGAG
GAGGAAAAATCTGGCTAGTAAAACATGTAAGGAAAATTTTAGGGATGTTAAAGAAAAAAATAACACAAAA
CAAAATATAAAAAAAATCTAACCTCAAGTCAAGGCTTTTCTATGGAATAAGGAATGGACAGCAGGGGGCT
GTTTCATATACTGATGACCTCTTTATAGCCAACCTTTGTTCATGGCAGCCAGCATATGGGCATATGTTGC
CAAACTCTAAACCAAATACTCATTCTGATGTTTTAAATGATTTGCCCTCCCATATGTCCTTCCGAGTGAG
AGACACAAAAAATTCCAACACACTATTGCAATGAAAATAAATTTCCTTTATTAGCCAGAAGTCAGATGCT
CAAGGGGCTTCATGATGTCCCCATAATTTTTGGCAGAGGGAAAAAGATCTCAGTGGTATTTGTGAGCCAG
GGCATTGGCCACACCAGCCACCACCTTCTGATAGGCAGCCTGCACCTGAGGAGTTTACTTGTACAGCTCG
TCCATGCCGAGAGTGATCCCGGCGGCGGTCACGAACTCCAGCAGGACCATGTGATCGCGCTTCTCGTTGG
GGTCTTTGCTCAGGGCGGACTGGGTGCTCAGGTAGTGGTTGTCGGGCAGCAGCACGGGGCCGTCGCCGAT
GGGGGTGTTCTGCTGGTAGTGGTCGGCGAGCTGCACGCTGCCGTCCTCGATGTTGTGGCGGATCTTGAAG
TTCACCTTGATGCCGTTCTTCTGCTTGTCGGCCATGATATAGACGTTGTGGCTGTTGTAGTTGTACTCCA
GCTTGTGCCCCAGGATGTTGCCGTCCTCCTTGAAGTCGATGCCCTTCAGCTCGATGCGGTTCACCAGGGT
GTCGCCCTCGAACTTCACCTCGGCGCGGGTCTTGTAGTTGCCGTCGTCCTTGAAGAAGATGGTGCGCTCC
TGGACGTAGCCTTCGGGCATGGCGGACTTGAAGAAGTCGTGCTGCTTCATGTGGTCGGGGTAGCGGCTGA
AGCACTGCACGCCGTAGGTCAGGGTGGTCACGAGGGTGGGCCAGGGCACGGGCAGCTTGCCGGTGGTGCA
GATGAACTTCAGGGTCAGCTTGCCGTAGGTGGCATCGCCCTCGCCCTCGCCGGACACGCTGAACTTGTGG
CCGTTTACGTCGCCGTCCAGCTCGACCAGGATGGGCACCACCCCGGTGAACAGCTCCTCGCCCTTGCTCA
CCATGGTGGCGGCGGGTTTGTACCGTACACCACTGAGACCGCGGTGGTTGACCAGACAAACCACGAGAAT
TCGGTACCGAGCCAACTCCCTTTACAACCTCACTCAAGTCCGTTAGAGGCGGCCGCCCAGGATACATAGA
TTACCACAACTCCGAGCCCTTCCACCGCTAGCGCACTCCTCAGGTGCAGGCTGCCTATCAGAAGGTGGTG
GCTGGTGTGGCCAATGCCCTGGCTCACAAATACCACTGAGATCTTTTTCCCTCTGCCAAAAATTATGGGG
ACATCATGAAGCCCCTTGAGCATCTGACTTCTGGCTAATAAAGGAAATTTATTTTCATTGCAATAGTGTG
TTGGAATTTTTTGTGTCTCTCACTCGGAAGGACATATGGGAGGGCAAATCATTTAAAACATCAGAATGAG
TATTTGGTTTAGAGTTTGGCAACATATGCCCATATGCTGGCTGCCATGAACAAAGGTTGGCTATAAAGAG
GTCATCAGTATATGAAACAGCCCCCTGCTGTCCATTCCTTATTCCATAGAAAAGCCTTGACTTGAGGTTA
GATTTTTTTTATATTTTGTTTTGTGTTATTTTTTTCTTTAACATCCCTAAAATTTTCCTTACATGTTTTA
CTAGCCAGATTTTTCCTCCTCTCCTGACTACTCCCAGTCATAGCTGTCCCTCTTCTCTTATGGAGATCCC
TCGACCTGCAGCCCAAGCTTGGCGTAATCATGGTCATAGCTGTTTCCTGTGTGAAATTGTTATCCGCTCA
CAATTCCACACAACATACGAGCCGGAAGCATAAAGTGTAAAGCCTGGGGTGCCTAATGAGTGAGCTAACT
CACATTAATTGCGTTGCGCTCACTGCCCGCTTTCCAGTCGGGAAACCTGTCGTGCCAGCGGATCCGCATC
TCAATTAGTCAGCAACCATAGTCCCGCCCCTAACTCCGCCCAGTTCCGCCCATTCTCCGCCCCATGGCTG
ACTAATTTTTTTTATTTATGCAGAGGCCGAGGCCGCCTCGGCCTCTGAGCTATTCCAGAAGTAGTGAGGA
GGCTTTTTTGGAGGCCTAGGCTTTTGCAAAAAGCTAACTTGTTTATTGCAGCTTATAATGGTTACAAATA
AAGCAATAGCATCACAAATTTCACAAATAAAGCATTTTTTTCACTGCATTCTAGTTGTGGTTTGTCCAAA
CTCATCAATGTATCTTATCATGTCTGGATCCGCTGCATTAATGAATCGGCCAACGCGCGGGGAGAGGCGG
TTTGCGTATTGGGCGCTCTTCCGCTTCCTCGCTCACTGACTCGCTGCGCTCGGTCGTTCGGCTGCGGCGA
GCGGTATCAGCTCACTCAAAGGCGGTAATACGGTTATCCACAGAATCAGGGGATAACGCAGGAAAGAACA
TGTGAGCAAAAGGCCAGCAAAAGGCCAGGAACCGTAAAAAGGCCGCGTTGCTGGCGTTTTTCCATAGGCT
CCGCCCCCCTGACGAGCATCACAAAAATCGACGCTCAAGTCAGAGGTGGCGAAACCCGACAGGACTATAA
AGATACCAGGCGTTTCCCCCTGGAAGCTCCCTCGTGCGCTCTCCTGTTCCGACCCTGCCGCTTACCGGAT
ACCTGTCCGCCTTTCTCCCTTCGGGAAGCGTGGCGCTTTCTCATAGCTCACGCTGTAGGTATCTCAGTTC
GGTGTAGGTCGTTCGCTCCAAGCTGGGCTGTGTGCACGAACCCCCCGTTCAGCCCGACCGCTGCGCCTTA
TCCGGTAACTATCGTCTTGAGTCCAACCCGGTAAGACACGACTTATCGCCACTGGCAGCAGCCACTGGTA
ACAGGATTAGCAGAGCGAGGTATGTAGGCGGTGCTACAGAGTTCTTGAAGTGGTGGCCTAACTACGGCTA
CACTAGAAGAACAGTATTTGGTATCTGCGCTCTGCTGAAGCCAGTTACCTTCGGAAAAAGAGTTGGTAGC
TCTTGATCCGGCAAACAAACCACCGCTGGTAGCGGTGGTTTTTTTGTTTGCAAGCAGCAGATTACGCGCA
GAAAAAAAGGATCTCAAGAAGATCCTTTGATCTTTTCTACGGGGTCTGACGCTCAGTGGAACGAAAACTC
ACGTTAAGGGATTTTGGTCATGAGATTATCAAAAAGGATCTTCACCTAGATCCTTTTAAATTAAAAATGA
AGTTTTAAATCAATCTAAAGTATATATGAGTAAACTTGGTCTGACAGTTACCAATGCTTAATCAGTGAGG
CACCTATCTCAGCGATCTGTCTATTTCGTTCATCCATAGTTGCCTGACTCCCCGTCGTGTAGATAACTAC
GATACGGGAGGGCTTACCATCTGGCCCCAGTGCTGCAATGATACCGCGAGACCCACGCTCACCGGCTCCA
GATTTATCAGCAATAAACCAGCCAGCCGGAAGGGCCGAGCGCAGAAGTGGTCCTGCAACTTTATCCGCCT
CCATCCAGTCTATTAATTGTTGCCGGGAAGCTAGAGTAAGTAGTTCGCCAGTTAATAGTTTGCGCAACGT
TGTTGCCATTGCTACAGGCATCGTGGTGTCACGCTCGTCGTTTGGTATGGCTTCATTCAGCTCCGGTTCC
CAACGATCAAGGCGAGTTACATGATCCCCCATGTTGTGCAAAAAAGCGGTTAGCTCCTTCGGTCCTCCGA
TCGTTGTCAGAAGTAAGTTGGCCGCAGTGTTATCACTCATGGTTATGGCAGCACTGCATAATTCTCTTAC
TGTCATGCCATCCGTAAGATGCTTTTCTGTGACTGGTGAGTACTCAACCAAGTCATTCTGAGAATAGTGT
ATGCGGCGACCGAGTTGCTCTTGCCCGGCGTCAATACGGGATAATACCGCGCCACATAGCAGAACTTTAA
AAGTGCTCATCATTGGAAAACGTTCTTCGGGGCGAAAACTCTCAAGGATCTTACCGCTGTTGAGATCCAG
TTCGATGTAACCCACTCGTGCACCCAACTGATCTTCAGCATCTTTTACTTTCACCAGCGTTTCTGGGTGA
GCAAAAACAGGAAGGCAAAATGCCGCAAAAAAGGGAATAAGGGCGACACGGAAATGTTGAATACTCATAC
TCTTCCTTTTTCAATATTATTGAAGCATTTATCAGGGTTATTGTCTCATGAGCGGATACATATTTGAATG
TATTTAGAAAAATAAACAAATAGGGGTTCCGCGCACATTTCCCCGAAAAGTGCCACCTGGGTCGACATTG
ATTATTGACTAGTTATTAATAGTAATCAATTACGGGGTCATTAGTTCATAGCCCATATATGGAGTTCCGC
GTTACATAACTTACGGTAAATGGCCCGCCTGGCTGACCGCCCAACGACCCCCGCCCATTGACGTCAATAA
TGACGTATGTTCCCATAGTAACGCCAATAGGGACTTTCCATTGACGTCAATGGGTGGAGTATTTACGGTA
AACTGCCCACTTGGCAGTACATCAAGTGTATCATATGCCAAGTACGCCCCCTATTGACGTCAATGACGGT
AAATGGCCCGCCTGGCATTATGCCCAGTACATGACCTTATGGGACTTTCCTACTTGGCAGTACATCTACG
TATTAGTCATCGCTATTACCATGGTCGAGGTGAGCCCCACGTTCTGCTTCACTCTCCCCATCTCCCCCCC
CTCCCCACCCCCAATTTTGTATTTATTTATTTTTTAATTATTTTGTGCAGCGATGGGGGCGGGGGGGGGG
GGGG
